>Addgene plasmid #120021 | pMaCTag-P10 | depositor full sequence | sequence record 228047 | pMaCTag-P10 sequence 4744 bps
GAACGCGGCCGCCAGCTGAAGCTTCGTACGTCAGGTGGAGGAGGTAGTGGCGGAGGCGGATCCGTGAGTG
TGATTAAACCAGAGATGAAGATGAGGTACTACATGGACGGCTCCGTCAATGGGCATGAGTTCACAATTGA
AGGTGAAGGCACAGGCAGACCTTACGAGGGACATCAAGAGATGACACTACGCGTCACAATGGCCGAAGGC
GGGCCAATGCCTTTCGCGTTTGACTTAGTGTCACACGTGTTCTGTTACGGCCACAGAGTTTTTACTAAAT
ATCCAGAAGAGATACCAGACTATTTCAAACAAGCATTTCCTGAAGGCCTGTCATGGGAAAGGTCGTTGGA
GTTCGAAGATGGTGGGTCCGCTTCAGTCAGTGCGCATATAAGCCTTAGAGGAAACACCTTCTACCACAAA
TCCAAATTTACTGGGGTTAACTTTCCTGCCGATGGTCCTATCATGCAAAACCAAAGTGTTGATTGGGAGC
CATCAACCGAGAAAATTACTGCCAGCGACGGAGTTCTGAAGGGTGATGTTACGATGTACCTAAAACTTGA
AGGAGGCGGCAATCACAAATGCCAATTCAAGACTACTTACAAGGCGGCAAAAGAAATTCTTGAAATGCCA
GGAGATCATTACATCGGTCATCGCCTCGTCAGGAAAACCGAAGGCAACATTACTGAGCAAGTAGAAGATG
CAGTAGCTCATTCCTGAACTAGTAACTTGTTTATTGCAGCTTATAATGGTTACAAATAAAGCAATAGCAT
CACAAATTTCACAAATAAAGCATTTTTTTCACTGCATTCTAGTTGTGGTTTGTCCAAACTCATCAATGTA
TCTTAGTCGATATAACTTCGTATAGCATACATTATACGAAGTTATGTCGACGGTGTGGAAAGTCCCCAGG
CTCCCCAGCAGGCAGAAGTATGCAAAGCATGCATCTCAATTAGTCAGCAACCAGGTGTGGAAAGTCCCCA
GGCTCCCCAGCAGGCAGAAGTATGCAAAGCATGCATCTCAATTAGTCAGCAACCATAGTCCCGCCCCTAA
CTCCGCCCATCCCGCCCCTAACTCCGCCCAGTTCCGCCCATTCTCCGCCCCATGGCTGACTAATTTTTTT
TATTTATGCAGAGGCCGAGGCCGCCTCGGCCTCTGAGCTATTCCAGAAGTAGTGAGGAGGCTTTTTTGGA
GGCCTAGGCTTTTGCAAAGAATTCGCCACCATGACTGAGTACAAGCCTACTGTGCGTTTAGCCACCAGGG
ATGATGTGCCACGAGCCGTGAGGACACTAGCAGCCGCCTTTGCTGACTACCCAGCTACAAGGCACACCGT
GGACCCTGACAGACACATTGAAAGAGTCACAGAACTTCAGGAGCTGTTTTTAACTAGGGTGGGCCTGGAT
ATTGGCAAAGTCTGGGTGGCCGATGATGGAGCAGCAGTTGCAGTGTGGACCACCCCAGAGTCTGTTGAAG
CTGGAGCTGTCTTTGCAGAAATTGGACCAAGAATGGCCGAGTTATCTGGCAGCAGGCTGGCTGCTCAACA
GCAGATGGAAGGATTATTAGCTCCCCACAGACCCAAGGAGCCTGCCTGGTTCCTGGCAACAGTTGGAGTT
TCTCCAGACCATCAGGGCAAGGGCTTAGGATCTGCTGTGGTGCTGCCTGGTGTGGAAGCAGCTGAGAGAG
CTGGGGTGCCAGCATTTCTGGAGACATCAGCTCCTAGAAACCTGCCCTTCTATGAACGGCTGGGCTTCAC
AGTGACTGCTGATGTGGAGGTGCCTGAGGGCCCCAGAACCTGGTGCATGACAAGAAAACCAGGAGCCTGA
CTGCAGCGACTGTGCCTTCTAGTTGCCAGCCATCTGTTGTTTGCCCCTCCCCCGTGCCTTCCTTGACCCT
GGAAGGTGCCACTCCCACTGTCCTTTCCTAATAAAATGAGGAAATTGCATCGCATTGTCTGAGTAGGTGT
CATTCTATTCTGGGGGGTGGGGTGGGGCAGGACAGCAAGGGGGAGGATTGGGAAGACAATAGCAGGCATG
CTGGGGATGCGGTGGGCTCTATGGCTCGAGGAGGGCCTATTTCCCATGATTCCTTCATATTTGCATATAC
GATACAAGGCTGTTAGAGAGATAATTGGAATTAATTTGACTGTAAACACAAAGATATTAGTACAAAATAC
GTGACGTAGAAAGTAATAATTTCTTGGGTAGTTTGCAGTTTTAAAATTATGTTTTAAAATGGACTATCAT
ATGCTTACCGTAACTTGAAAGTATTTCGATTTCTTGGCTTTATATATCTTGTGGAAAGGACGAAACACCG
ATAACTTCGTATAGCATACATTATACGAAGTTATGGTACCGATGCAGCTAGCCCGCGGATCTGCCGGTCT
CCCTATAGTGAGTCGTATTAATTTCGATAAGCCAGGTTAACCTGCATTAATGAATCGGCCAACGCGCGGG
GAGAGGCGGTTTGCGTATTGGGCGCTCTTCCGCTTCCTCGCTCACTGACTCGCTGCGCTCGGTCGTTCGG
CTGCGGCGAGCGGTATCAGCTCACTCAAAGGCGGTAATACGGTTATCCACAGAATCAGGGGATAACGCAG
GAAAGAACATGTGAGCAAAAGGCCAGCAAAAGGCCAGGAACCGTAAAAAGGCCGCGTTGCTGGCGTTTTT
CCATAGGCTCCGCCCCCCTGACGAGCATCACAAAAATCGACGCTCAAGTCAGAGGTGGCGAAACCCGACA
GGACTATAAAGATACCAGGCGTTTCCCCCTGGAAGCTCCCTCGTGCGCTCTCCTGTTCCGACCCTGCCGC
TTACCGGATACCTGTCCGCCTTTCTCCCTTCGGGAAGCGTGGCGCTTTCTCAATGCTCACGCTGTAGGTA
TCTCAGTTCGGTGTAGGTCGTTCGCTCCAAGCTGGGCTGTGTGCACGAACCCCCCGTTCAGCCCGACCGC
TGCGCCTTATCCGGTAACTATCGTCTTGAGTCCAACCCGGTAAGACACGACTTATCGCCACTGGCAGCAG
CCACTGGTAACAGGATTAGCAGAGCGAGGTATGTAGGCGGTGCTACAGAGTTCTTGAAGTGGTGGCCTAA
CTACGGCTACACTAGAAGGACAGTATTTGGTATCTGCGCTCTGCTGAAGCCAGTTACCTTCGGAAAAAGA
GTTGGTAGCTCTTGATCCGGCAAACAAACCACCGCTGGTAGCGGTGGTTTTTTTGTTTGCAAGCAGCAGA
TTACGCGCAGAAAAAAAGGATCTCAAGAAGATCCTTTGATCTTTTCTACGGGGTCTGACGCTCAGTGGAA
CGAAAACTCACGTTAAGGGATTTTGGTCATGAGATTATCAAAAAGGATCTTCACCTAGATCCTTTTAAAT
TAAAAATGAAGTTTTAAATCAATCTAAAGTATATATGAGTAAACTTGGTCTGACAGTTACCAATGCTTAA
TCAGTGAGGCACCTATCTCAGCGATCTGTCTATTTCGTTCATCCATAGTTGCCTGACTCCCCGTCGTGTA
GATAACTACGATACGGGAGGGCTTACCATCTGGCCCCAGTGCTGCAATGATACCGCGAGACCCACGCTCA
CCGGCTCCAGATTTATCAGCAATAAACCAGCCAGCCGGAAGGGCCGAGCGCAGAAGTGGTCCTGCAACTT
TATCCGCCTCCATCCAGTCTATTAATTGTTGCCGGGAAGCTAGAGTAAGTAGTTCGCCAGTTAATAGTTT
GCGCAACGTTGTTGCCATTGCTACAGGCATCGTGGTGTCACGCTCGTCGTTTGGTATGGCTTCATTCAGC
TCCGGTTCCCAACGATCAAGGCGAGTTACATGATCCCCCATGTTGTGCAAAAAAGCGGTTAGCTCCTTCG
GTCCTCCGATCGTTGTCAGAAGTAAGTTGGCCGCAGTGTTATCACTCATGGTTATGGCAGCACTGCATAA
TTCTCTTACTGTCATGCCATCCGTAAGATGCTTTTCTGTGACTGGTGAGTACTCAACCAAGTCATTCTGA
GAATAGTGTATGCGGCGACCGAGTTGCTCTTGCCCGGCGTCAATACGGGATAATACCGCGCCACATAGCA
GAACTTTAAAAGTGCTCATCATTGGAAAACGTTCTTCGGGGCGAAAACTCTCAAGGATCTTACCGCTGTT
GAGATCCAGTTCGATGTAACCCACTCGTGCACCCAACTGATCTTCAGCATCTTTTACTTTCACCAGCGTT
TCTGGGTGAGCAAAAACAGGAAGGCAAAATGCCGCAAAAAAGGGAATAAGGGCGACACGGAAATGTTGAA
TACTCATACTCTTCCTTTTTCAATATTATTGAAGCATTTATCAGGGTTATTGTCTCATGAGCGGATACAT
ATTTGAATGTATTTAGAAAAATAAACAAATAGGGGTTCCGCGCACATTTCCCCGAAAAGTGCCACCTGAC
GTCTAAGAAACCATTATTATCATGACATTAACCTATAAAAATAGGCGTATCACGAGGCCCTTTCGTCTCG
CGCGTTTCGGTGATGACGGTGAAAACCTCTGACACATGCAGCTCCCGGAGACGGTCACAGCTTGTCTGTA
AGCGGATGCCGGGAGCAGACAAGCCCGTCAGGGCGCGTCAGCGGGTGTTGGCGGGTGTCGGGGCTGGCTT
AACTATGCGGCATCAGAGCAGATTGTACTGAGAGTGCACCATATGGACATATTGTCGTTAGAACGCGGCT
ACAATTAATACATAACCTTATGTATCATACACATACGATTTAGGTGACACTATA
Features (pLannotate 1.2.2; 16 found; start..end, strand, type, name):
     64..714     +  CDS            mKO&kappa;: mKO&kappa; is a basic (constitutively fluorescent) orange fluorescent protein published in 2008, derived from Verrillofungia concinna. It has low acid sensitivity.
    724..845     +  polyA_signal   SV40 poly(A) signal: SV40 polyadenylation signal
    852..885     +  protein_bind   loxP: Cre-mediated recombination occurs in the 8-bp core sequence (GCATACAT). Cre recombinase
    892..1208    +  promoter       SV40 promoter: SV40 enhancer and early promoter
   1221..1817    +  CDS            pac: PUAC_STRAD - Protein predicted: Swiss-Prot protein existence level 4. Detoxification of puromycin. From Streptomyces alboniger.
   1830..2054    +  polyA_signal   bGH poly(A) signal: bovine growth hormone polyadenylation signal
   2061..2301    +  promoter       U6 promoter: RNA polymerase III promoter for human U6 snRNA
   2311..2344    +  protein_bind   loxP: Cre-mediated recombination occurs in the 8-bp core sequence (GCATACAT). Cre recombinase
   2382..2400    -  promoter       T7 promoter: promoter for bacteriophage T7 RNA polymerase
   2422..2475    -  CDS            lacI (fragment): lac repressor; lacI; The lac repressor binds to the lac operator to inhibit transcription in E. coli. This inhibition can be relieved by adding lactose or isopropyl-β-D-thiogalactopyranoside (IPTG).
   2658..3246    -  rep_origin     ori: high-copy-number ColE1/pMB1/pBR322/pUC origin of replication
   3417..4277    -  CDS            AmpR: β-lactamase; bla; confers resistance to ampicillin, carbenicillin, and related antibiotics
   4278..4382    -  promoter       AmpR promoter: bla
   4477..4512    +  CDS            rop (fragment): Rop protein, which maintains plasmids at low copy number; rop
   4614..4665    +  misc_feature   bom (fragment): basis of mobility region from pBR322
   4728..2       +  promoter       SP6 promoter (across the origin): promoter for bacteriophage SP6 RNA polymerase
