>Addgene plasmid #120021 | pMaCTag-P10 | addgene full sequence | sequence record 232619 | Addgene NGS Result
ATTTAGGTGACACTATAGAACGCGGCCGCCAGCTGAAGCTTCGTACGTCAGGTGGAGGAGGTAGTGGCGG
AGGCGGATCCGTGAGTGTGATTAAACCAGAGATGAAGATGAGGTACTACATGGACGGCTCCGTCAATGGG
CATGAGTTCACAATTGAAGGTGAAGGCACAGGCAGACCTTACGAGGGACATCAAGAGATGACACTACGCG
TCACAATGGCCGAAGGCGGGCCAATGCCTTTCGCGTTTGACTTAGTGTCACACGTGTTCTGTTACGGCCA
CAGAGTTTTTACTAAATATCCAGAAGAGATACCAGACTATTTCAAACAAGCATTTCCTGAAGGCCTGTCA
TGGGAAAGGTCGTTGGAGTTCGAAGATGGTGGGTCCGCTTCAGTCAGTGCGCATATAAGCCTTAGAGGAA
ACACCTTCTACCACAAATCCAAATTTACTGGGGTTAACTTTCCTGCCGATGGTCCTATCATGCAAAACCA
AAGTGTTGATTGGGAGCCATCAACCGAGAAAATTACTGCCAGCGACGGAGTTCTGAAGGGTGATGTTACG
ATGTACCTAAAACTTGAAGGAGGCGGCAATCACAAATGCCAATTCAAGACTACTTACAAGGCGGCAAAAG
AAATTCTTGAAATGCCAGGAGATCATTACATCGGTCATCGCCTCGTCAGGAAAACCGAAGGCAACATTAC
TGAGCAAGTAGAAGATGCAGTAGCTCATTCCTGAACTAGTAACTTGTTTATTGCAGCTTATAATGGTTAC
AAATAAAGCAATAGCATCACAAATTTCACAAATAAAGCATTTTTTTCACTGCATTCTAGTTGTGGTTTGT
CCAAACTCATCAATGTATCTTAGTCGATATAACTTCGTATAGCATACATTATACGAAGTTATGTCGACGG
TGTGGAAAGTCCCCAGGCTCCCCAGCAGGCAGAAGTATGCAAAGCATGCATCTCAATTAGTCAGCAACCA
GGTGTGGAAAGTCCCCAGGCTCCCCAGCAGGCAGAAGTATGCAAAGCATGCATCTCAATTAGTCAGCAAC
CATAGTCCCGCCCCTAACTCCGCCCATCCCGCCCCTAACTCCGCCCAGTTCCGCCCATTCTCCGCCCCAT
GGCTGACTAATTTTTTTTATTTATGCAGAGGCCGAGGCCGCCTCGGCCTCTGAGCTATTCCAGAAGTAGT
GAGGAGGCTTTTTTGGAGGCCTAGGCTTTTGCAAAGAATTCGCCACCATGACTGAGTACAAGCCTACTGT
GCGTTTAGCCACCAGGGATGATGTGCCACGAGCCGTGAGGACACTAGCAGCCGCCTTTGCTGACTACCCA
GCTACAAGGCACACCGTGGACCCTGACAGACACATTGAAAGAGTCACAGAACTTCAGGAGCTGTTTTTAA
CTAGGGTGGGCCTGGATATTGGCAAAGTCTGGGTGGCCGATGATGGAGCAGCAGTTGCAGTGTGGACCAC
CCCAGAGTCTGTTGAAGCTGGAGCTGTCTTTGCAGAAATTGGACCAAGAATGGCCGAGTTATCTGGCAGC
AGGCTGGCTGCTCAACAGCAGATGGAAGGATTATTAGCTCCCCACAGACCCAAGGAGCCTGCCTGGTTCC
TGGCAACAGTTGGAGTTTCTCCAGACCATCAGGGCAAGGGCTTAGGATCTGCTGTGGTGCTGCCTGGTGT
GGAAGCAGCTGAGAGAGCTGGGGTGCCAGCATTTCTGGAGACATCAGCTCCTAGAAACCTGCCCTTCTAT
GAACGGCTGGGCTTCACAGTGACTGCTGATGTGGAGGTGCCTGAGGGCCCCAGAACCTGGTGCATGACAA
GAAAACCAGGAGCCTGACTGCAGCGACTGTGCCTTCTAGTTGCCAGCCATCTGTTGTTTGCCCCTCCCCC
GTGCCTTCCTTGACCCTGGAAGGTGCCACTCCCACTGTCCTTTCCTAATAAAATGAGGAAATTGCATCGC
ATTGTCTGAGTAGGTGTCATTCTATTCTGGGGGGTGGGGTGGGGCAGGACAGCAAGGGGGAGGATTGGGA
AGACAATAGCAGGCATGCTGGGGATGCGGTGGGCTCTATGGCTCGAGGAGGGCCTATTTCCCATGATTCC
TTCATATTTGCATATACGATACAAGGCTGTTAGAGAGATAATTGGAATTAATTTGACTGTAAACACAAAG
ATATTAGTACAAAATACGTGACGTAGAAAGTAATAATTTCTTGGGTAGTTTGCAGTTTTAAAATTATGTT
TTAAAATGGACTATCATATGCTTACCGTAACTTGAAAGTATTTCGATTTCTTGGCTTTATATATCTTGTG
GAAAGGACGAAACACCGATAACTTCGTATAGCATACATTATACGAAGTTATGGTACCGATGCAGCTAGCC
CGCGGATCTGCCGGTCTCCCTATAGTGAGTCGTATTAATTTCGATAAGCCAGGTTAACCTGCATTAATGA
ATCGGCCAACGCGCGGGGAGAGGCGGTTTGCGTATTGGGCGCTCTTCCGCTTCCTCGCTCACTGACTCGC
TGCGCTCGGTCGTTCGGCTGCGGCGAGCGGTATCAGCTCACTCAAAGGCGGTAATACGGTTATCCACAGA
ATCAGGGGATAACGCAGGAAAGAACATGTGAGCAAAAGGCCAGCAAAAGGCCAGGAACCGTAAAAAGGCC
GCGTTGCTGGCGTTTTTCCATAGGCTCCGCCCCCCTGACGAGCATCACAAAAATCGACGCTCAAGTCAGA
GGTGGCGAAACCCGACAGGACTATAAAGATACCAGGCGTTTCCCCCTGGAAGCTCCCTCGTGCGCTCTCC
TGTTCCGACCCTGCCGCTTACCGGATACCTGTCCGCCTTTCTCCCTTCGGGAAGCGTGGCGCTTTCTCAT
AGCTCACGCTGTAGGTATCTCAGTTCGGTGTAGGTCGTTCGCTCCAAGCTGGGCTGTGTGCACGAACCCC
CCGTTCAGCCCGACCGCTGCGCCTTATCCGGTAACTATCGTCTTGAGTCCAACCCGGTAAGACACGACTT
ATCGCCACTGGCAGCAGCCACTGGTAACAGGATTAGCAGAGCGAGGTATGTAGGCGGTGCTACAGAGTTC
TTGAAGTGGTGGCCTAACTACGGCTACACTAGAAGAACAGTATTTGGTATCTGCGCTCTGCTGAAGCCAG
TTACCTTCGGAAAAAGAGTTGGTAGCTCTTGATCCGGCAAACAAACCACCGCTGGTAGCGGTGGTTTTTT
TGTTTGCAAGCAGCAGATTACGCGCAGAAAAAAAGGATCTCAAGAAGATCCTTTGATCTTTTCTACGGGG
TCTGACGCTCAGTGGAACGAAAACTCACGTTAAGGGATTTTGGTCATGAGATTATCAAAAAGGATCTTCA
CCTAGATCCTTTTAAATTAAAAATGAAGTTTTAAATCAATCTAAAGTATATATGAGTAAACTTGGTCTGA
CAGTTACCAATGCTTAATCAGTGAGGCACCTATCTCAGCGATCTGTCTATTTCGTTCATCCATAGTTGCC
TGACTCCCCGTCGTGTAGATAACTACGATACGGGAGGGCTTACCATCTGGCCCCAGTGCTGCAATGATAC
CGCGAGACCCACGCTCACCGGCTCCAGATTTATCAGCAATAAACCAGCCAGCCGGAAGGGCCGAGCGCAG
AAGTGGTCCTGCAACTTTATCCGCCTCCATCCAGTCTATTAATTGTTGCCGGGAAGCTAGAGTAAGTAGT
TCGCCAGTTAATAGTTTGCGCAACGTTGTTGCCATTGCTACAGGCATCGTGGTGTCACGCTCGTCGTTTG
GTATGGCTTCATTCAGCTCCGGTTCCCAACGATCAAGGCGAGTTACATGATCCCCCATGTTGTGCAAAAA
AGCGGTTAGCTCCTTCGGTCCTCCGATCGTTGTCAGAAGTAAGTTGGCCGCAGTGTTATCACTCATGGTT
ATGGCAGCACTGCATAATTCTCTTACTGTCATGCCATCCGTAAGATGCTTTTCTGTGACTGGTGAGTACT
CAACCAAGTCATTCTGAGAATAGTGTATGCGGCGACCGAGTTGCTCTTGCCCGGCGTCAATACGGGATAA
TACCGCGCCACATAGCAGAACTTTAAAAGTGCTCATCATTGGAAAACGTTCTTCGGGGCGAAAACTCTCA
AGGATCTTACCGCTGTTGAGATCCAGTTCGATGTAACCCACTCGTGCACCCAACTGATCTTCAGCATCTT
TTACTTTCACCAGCGTTTCTGGGTGAGCAAAAACAGGAAGGCAAAATGCCGCAAAAAAGGGAATAAGGGC
GACACGGAAATGTTGAATACTCATACTCTTCCTTTTTCAATATTATTGAAGCATTTATCAGGGTTATTGT
CTCATGAGCGGATACATATTTGAATGTATTTAGAAAAATAAACAAATAGGGGTTCCGCGCACATTTCCCC
GAAAAGTGCCACCTGACGTCTAAGAAACCATTATTATCATGACATTAACCTATAAAAATAGGCGTATCAC
GAGGCCCTTTCGTCTCGCGCGTTTCGGTGATGACGGTGAAAACCTCTGACACATGCAGCTCCCGGAGACG
GTCACAGCTTGTCTGTAAGCGGATGCCGGGAGCAGACAAGCCCGTCAGGGCGCGTCAGCGGGTGTTGGCG
GGTGTCGGGGCTGGCTTAACTATGCGGCATCAGAGCAGATTGTACTGAGAGTGCACCATATGGACATATT
GTCGTTAGAACGCGGCTACAATTAATACATAACCTTATGTATCATACACATACG
Features (pLannotate 1.2.2; 16 found; start..end, strand, type, name):
      1..19      +  promoter       SP6 promoter: promoter for bacteriophage SP6 RNA polymerase
     81..731     +  CDS            mKO&kappa;: mKO&kappa; is a basic (constitutively fluorescent) orange fluorescent protein published in 2008, derived from Verrillofungia concinna. It has low acid sensitivity.
    741..862     +  polyA_signal   SV40 poly(A) signal: SV40 polyadenylation signal
    869..902     +  protein_bind   loxP: Cre-mediated recombination occurs in the 8-bp core sequence (GCATACAT). Cre recombinase
    909..1225    +  promoter       SV40 promoter: SV40 enhancer and early promoter
   1238..1834    +  CDS            pac: PUAC_STRAD - Protein predicted: Swiss-Prot protein existence level 4. Detoxification of puromycin. From Streptomyces alboniger.
   1847..2071    +  polyA_signal   bGH poly(A) signal: bovine growth hormone polyadenylation signal
   2078..2318    +  promoter       U6 promoter: RNA polymerase III promoter for human U6 snRNA
   2328..2361    +  protein_bind   loxP: Cre-mediated recombination occurs in the 8-bp core sequence (GCATACAT). Cre recombinase
   2399..2417    -  promoter       T7 promoter: promoter for bacteriophage T7 RNA polymerase
   2439..2492    -  CDS            lacI (fragment): lac repressor; lacI; The lac repressor binds to the lac operator to inhibit transcription in E. coli. This inhibition can be relieved by adding lactose or isopropyl-β-D-thiogalactopyranoside (IPTG).
   2675..3263    -  rep_origin     ori: high-copy-number ColE1/pMB1/pBR322/pUC origin of replication
   3434..4294    -  CDS            AmpR: β-lactamase; bla; confers resistance to ampicillin, carbenicillin, and related antibiotics
   4295..4399    -  promoter       AmpR promoter: bla
   4494..4529    +  CDS            rop (fragment): Rop protein, which maintains plasmids at low copy number; rop
   4631..4682    +  misc_feature   bom (fragment): basis of mobility region from pBR322
