[The description below was written by a language model from this plasmid's Addgene catalogue record and pLannotate feature annotations shown in this document.]
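Description:
pMaCTag-P10 is a PCR template plasmid built on the pFA6a backbone, intended not for direct transfection but as the source of a cassette for C-terminal tagging of endogenous mammalian genes with the orange fluorescent protein mKOκ. It is maintained in E. coli as a high-copy plasmid through a ColE1/pUC-type origin and selected with ampicillin via the β-lactamase gene. Short rop, bom and lacI fragments are backbone remnants, and SP6 and T7 promoters flank the cassette. The two sequence records (depositor and sequencing result) are both 4,744 nt and show the same features in the same order, differing only in where numbering starts.

The cassette begins with a promoterless mKOκ coding sequence followed by an SV40 polyadenylation signal, so that the tag is expressed only when fused in frame to the 3′ end of a target gene and driven by that gene's own promoter. Downstream lies a puromycin resistance unit (SV40 enhancer/early promoter, pac, bGH poly(A) signal) for selecting mammalian cells that have integrated the cassette, followed by a human U6 Pol III promoter at the cassette's end. In the associated Cas12a-assisted PCR tagging approach, two gene-specific tagging oligos (M1 and M2) are used to amplify the cassette. The position of the U6 promoter is consistent with it driving a CRISPR RNA supplied by the reverse oligo, although the record does not spell out this detail. Two loxP sites in the same orientation bracket the puromycin marker and U6 promoter, which would allow Cre-mediated excision of these elements after selection, leaving the tag and its polyadenylation signal. The catalogue lists the insert species as human, whereas the annotation attributes mKOκ to the coral Verrillofungia concinna.
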