Addgene plasmid #120021: pMaCTag-P10
Purpose: Template for C-terminal PCR tagging of mammalian genes (Puromycin selection) with mKOk
Depositing lab: Michael Knop. Depositing organization: Universitaet Heidelberg. Publication: CRISPR-Cas12a-assisted PCR tagging of mammalian genes. Fueller J, Herbst K, Meurer M, Gubicza K, Kurtulmus B, Knopf JD, Kirrmaier D, Buchmuller BC, Pereira G, Lemberg MK, Knop M. J Cell Biol. 2020 Jun 1;219(6). pii: 151766. doi: 10.1083/jcb.201910210. PubMed 32406907.
Backbone
  Vector backbone: pFA6a
  Backbone size w/o insert (bp): 2412
  Vector type: PCR Template
  Selectable markers: Puromycin
Growth in bacteria
  Bacterial resistance: Ampicillin, 100 μg/mL
  Growth temperature: 37°C
  Growth strain: DH5alpha
  Copy number: High Copy
Gene/Insert
  Gene/Insert name: mKOk
  Species: H. sapiens (human)
  Promoter: None
  Tag / fusion protein: mKOk (C terminal on backbone)
  Cloning method: Restriction Enzyme; 5′ cloning site BamHI (not destroyed); 3′ cloning site SpeI (not destroyed)
  Sequencing primers: 5′ SP6; 3′ AAACCACAACTAGAATGCAGTG
Terms and licenses: Academic/Nonprofit Terms; Industry Terms: Not Available to Industry
Depositor comments: Template plasmid for C-terminal PCR tagging of mammalian genes. For M1 and M2 tagging oligo design please visit www.pcr-tagging.com Please visit https://www.biorxiv.org/content/early/2018/11/20/473876 for BioRxiv preprint
How to cite: pMaCTag-P10 was a gift from Michael Knop (Addgene plasmid # 120021 ; http://n2t.net/addgene:120021 ; RRID:Addgene_120021)
